>Addgene plasmid #36402 | pGEX-2T Crkl SH2 | addgene partial sequence | sequence record 47865 | pGEX3
CAGATCGTCAGTCAGTCACGATGAATTCGATACATATTCCAGGTTATCTTCTGCTGTAGGCAGGTTGGGT
GCTGAGACAGATCCCATTGGTGGGCTTGGATACCTGGGCGCAGGCTCGATGAGGGTGGTGGTGTCCAGGT
AGTGGATCTTGTAAAACTCCAGCAGGGCCGGCAAATGGTCAAATTCCTGGTCCCCGATCTTAAAACGGCG
GTTGGGCAGCGAGTTGATGATGTAGTGGGAGACCCGCGAGTTCTCGGACACCGACAGCACATAGTCCCCA
GGGCAGGTGGAAGAATCGCGGACGAGGAACATACCGTGGCGCTGGCCCTGGAGCCGGGTCTGCGCCTCCT
GGCGAGACACCGGCCCCATATACCAGGCGGAGCGGTCCGAGGAGTCGATACCGTCGGGGGATCCACGCGG
AACCAGATCCGATTTTGGAGGATGGTCGCCACCACCAAACGTGGCTTGCCAGCCCTGCAAAGGCCATGCT
ATATACTTGCTGGATTTCAAGTACTTATCAATTTGTGGGATAGCTTCAATACGTTTTTTAAAACAAACTA
ATTTTGGGAACGCATCCAGGCACATTGGGTCCATGTATAAAACAACATCAAGAGCGTCATACAACATGAA
GTCAGGATGGGTTACATGATCACCATTTAAATATGTTTTATGACATAAACGATCTTCGAACATTTTCAGC
ATTTCAGGTAGCTTGCTAAGAAAATCAACTTTGAGAGTTTCAAAGTCTTTACTATATGCAATTCTCGAAA
CACCGTATCTAATATCCAAAACCGCTCCTTCAAGCATTGAAATCTCTGCACGCTCTTTTGGACAACCACC
CAACATGTTGTGCTTGTCAGCTATATAACGTATGATGGCCATAG
