[The description below was written by a language model from this plasmid's Addgene catalogue record.]
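Description:
pGEX-2T Crkl SH2 is a bacterial expression plasmid built on the pGEX-2T backbone for producing the SH2 domain of human CRKL as a glutathione S-transferase (GST) fusion protein in E. coli. It is selected with ampicillin; the record lists the copy number as unknown and provides no feature table, so the origin of replication and promoter are not explicitly stated. Vectors of the pGEX family generally drive expression of the GST fusion from an IPTG-inducible tac promoter under control of a plasmid-borne lac repressor gene, and pGEX-2T in particular places a thrombin cleavage site between GST and the cloned insert, allowing the tag to be removed after purification.

The insert is a roughly 360 bp fragment encoding the CRKL SH2 domain, placed downstream of GST so that the tag sits at the N terminus of the fusion. It was introduced as a TaqI–RsaI fragment into the SmaI site of the vector, and the sites at both junctions were destroyed in the process, so the insert cannot be released with those enzymes. CRKL is an adaptor protein composed of SH2 and SH3 domains, and its SH2 domain binds tyrosine-phosphorylated partners. A GST-tagged SH2 domain of this kind is typically purified on glutathione resin and used as an affinity reagent in pull-down or binding assays to identify or confirm phosphotyrosine-containing ligands. This fits the associated study, which reports CRKL in complex with tyrosine-phosphorylated Cbl in Philadelphia chromosome-positive leukemia.
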