Addgene plasmid #36402: pGEX-2T Crkl SH2
Depositing lab: Nora Heisterkamp. Depositing organization: Children's Hospital Los Angeles. Publication: Crkl is complexed with tyrosine-phosphorylated Cbl in Ph-positive leukemia. de Jong R, ten Hoeve J, Heisterkamp N, Groffen J. J Biol Chem. 1995 Sep 15;270(37):21468-71. 10.1074/jbc.270.37.21468 PubMed 7545163.
Backbone
  Vector backbone: pGEX-2T
  Vector type: Bacterial Expression
Growth in bacteria
  Bacterial resistance: Ampicillin, 100 μg/mL
  Growth temperature: 37°C
  Growth strain: DH5alpha
  Copy number: Unknown
Gene/Insert
  Gene/Insert name: Crkl SH2 domain
  Species: H. sapiens (human)
  Insert size (bp): 360
  Entrez Gene: CRKL
  Tag / fusion protein: GST (N terminal on insert)
  Cloning method: Restriction Enzyme; 5′ cloning site TaqI into SmaI (destroyed during cloning); 3′ cloning site RsaI into SmaI (destroyed during cloning)
  Sequencing primers: 5′ pGEX-5; 3′ pGEX-3
Terms and licenses: Academic/Nonprofit Terms; Industry Terms: Not Available to Industry
Depositor comments: Constructed by Johanna ten Hoeve.
How to cite: pGEX-2T Crkl SH2 was a gift from Nora Heisterkamp (Addgene plasmid # 36402 ; http://n2t.net/addgene:36402 ; RRID:Addgene_36402)
